Addgene plasmid #203553: pCAG-GST-ATG13 (363-460)
Purpose: Mammalian expression of GST tagged ATG13 (363-460)
Depositing lab: James Hurley. Depositing organization: University of California, Berkeley. Publication: Structure and activation of the human autophagy-initiating ULK1C:PI3KC3-C1 supercomplex. Chen M, Nguyen TN, Ren X, Khuu G, Cook ASI, Zhao Y, Yildiz A, Lazarou M, Hurley JH. Nat Struct Mol Biol. 2025 Sep;32(9):1596-1605. doi: 10.1038/s41594-025-01557-x. Epub 2025 May 29. PubMed 40442316.
Backbone
  Vector backbone: pCAG
  Vector type: Mammalian Expression
Growth in bacteria
  Bacterial resistance: Ampicillin, 100 μg/mL
  Growth temperature: 37°C
  Growth strain: DH5alpha
  Copy number: High Copy
Gene/Insert
  Gene/Insert name: ATG13
  Species: H. sapiens (human)
  GenBank ID: NP_001333259.1
  Entrez Gene: ATG13 (a.k.a. KIAA0652, PARATARG8)
  Promoter: CMV
  Tag / fusion protein: GST (N terminal on insert)
  Cloning method: Restriction Enzyme; 5′ cloning site KpnI (unknown if destroyed); 3′ cloning site XhoI (unknown if destroyed)
Terms and licenses: Academic/Nonprofit Terms; Industry Terms: Not Available to Industry
Depositor comments: GST-TEVsite-ATG13 (363-460)-stop
How to cite: pCAG-GST-ATG13 (363-460) was a gift from James Hurley (Addgene plasmid # 203553 ; http://n2t.net/addgene:203553 ; RRID:Addgene_203553)
