[The description below was written by a language model from this plasmid's Addgene catalogue record and pLannotate feature annotations shown in this document.]
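Description:
pCAG-GST-ATG13 (363-460) is a 5.8 kb mammalian expression plasmid built on the pCAG backbone. It produces a fragment of human ATG13, residues 363–460, fused to an N-terminal glutathione S-transferase tag. It is maintained in E. coli through a high-copy ColE1/pUC-type origin and selected with ampicillin via the β-lactamase gene and its own promoter. The backbone also carries an SV40 origin of replication, which can support episomal amplification in cells expressing large T antigen. Remnants of lac promoter/operator and lacI sequence are also present, with no evident role in the design.

The catalogue lists the promoter as CMV, but the annotated sequence shows the composite CAG arrangement. This consists of the CMV immediate-early enhancer, the chicken β-actin promoter and a chimeric β-actin/β-globin intron, a combination that gives strong constitutive transcription in many mammalian cell types. Downstream lies the open reading frame: Schistosoma japonicum GST, a TEV protease recognition site, the ATG13 segment and a stop codon, cloned between KpnI and XhoI sites. The short HBB matches flanking the insert most likely reflect rabbit β-globin sequence belonging to the vector cassette rather than coding parts of the fusion. Transcripts are terminated by the rabbit β-globin polyadenylation signal.

ATG13 is a subunit of the ULK1 autophagy-initiation complex. The GST handle allows glutathione-affinity capture of the fragment from mammalian cells, and TEV cleavage can remove the tag. The associated work concerns the structure and activation of the human ULK1 complex and PI3KC3-C1 supercomplex, so the construct fits protein purification or pull-down binding experiments. The record itself states only mammalian expression as the purpose.
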