Features (pLannotate 1.2.2; 20 found; start..end, strand, type, name):
     97..476     +  enhancer       CMV enhancer: human cytomegalovirus immediate early enhancer
    478..753     +  promoter       chicken β-actin promoter: No description available
    754..1770    +  intron         chimeric intron: chimera between introns from chicken β-actin and rabbit β-globin
   1768..1824    +  CDS            HBB (fragment): HBB_LEPEU - Experimental evidence at protein level: Swiss-Prot protein existence level 1. Involved in oxygen transport from the lung to the various peripheral tissues. From Lepus europaeus (European hare).
   1857..2508    +  CDS            GST (fragment): glutathione S-transferase from Schistosoma japonicum
   2535..2554    +  CDS            TEV site (fragment): tobacco etch virus (TEV) protease recognition and cleavage site
   2562..2855    +  CDS            ATG13 (fragment): ATG13_HUMAN - Also known as KIAA0652. Experimental evidence at protein level: Swiss-Prot protein existence level 1. Autophagy factor required for autophagosome formation and mitophagy. Target of the TOR kinase signaling pathway that regulates autophagy through the control of the phosphorylation status of ATG13 and ULK1, and the regulation of the ATG13-ULK1-RB1CC1 complex. Through its regulation of ULK1 activity, plays a role in the regulation of the kinase activity of mTORC1 and cell proliferation. From Homo sapiens (Human).
   2865..2942    +  CDS            HBB (fragment): HBB_PONPY - Experimental evidence at transcript level: Swiss-Prot protein existence level 2. Involved in oxygen transport from the lung to the various peripheral tissues. From Pongo pygmaeus (Bornean orangutan).
   3013..3068    +  polyA_signal   β-globin poly(A) signal: rabbit β-globin polyadenylation signal (Gil and Proudfoot, 1987)
   3453..3469    -  protein_bind   lac operator: The lac repressor binds to the lac operator to inhibit transcription in E. coli. This inhibition can be relieved by adding lactose or isopropyl-β-D-thiogalactopyranoside (IPTG). lac repressor encoded by lacI
   3477..3507    -  promoter       lac promoter: promoter for the E. coli lac operon
   3522..3543    -  protein_bind   CAP binding site: CAP binding activates transcription in the presence of cAMP. E. coli catabolite activator protein
   3556..3595    -  CDS            lacI (fragment): lac repressor; lacI; The lac repressor binds to the lac operator to inhibit transcription in E. coli. This inhibition can be relieved by adding lactose or isopropyl-β-D-thiogalactopyranoside (IPTG).
   3602..3624    +  promoter       SV40 promoter (fragment): SV40 enhancer and early promoter
   3648..3783    +  rep_origin     SV40 ori: SV40 origin of replication
   3803..3937    +  polyA_signal   SV40 poly(A) signal: SV40 polyadenylation signal
   3939..3993    -  CDS            lacI (fragment): lac repressor; lacI; The lac repressor binds to the lac operator to inhibit transcription in E. coli. This inhibition can be relieved by adding lactose or isopropyl-β-D-thiogalactopyranoside (IPTG).
   4176..4764    -  rep_origin     ori: high-copy-number ColE1/pMB1/pBR322/pUC origin of replication
   4935..5795    -  CDS            AmpR: β-lactamase; bla; confers resistance to ampicillin, carbenicillin, and related antibiotics
   5796..66      -  promoter       AmpR promoter (across the origin): bla
>Addgene plasmid #203553 | pCAG-GST-ATG13 (363-460) | addgene full sequence | sequence record 408594 | Addgene NGS Result
TTATTGTCTCATGAGCGGATACATATTTGAATGTATTTAGAAAAATAAACAAATAGGGGTTCCGCGCACA
TTTCCCCGAAAAGTGCCACCTGGGTCGACATTGATTATTGACTAGTTATTAATAGTAATCAATTACGGGG
TCATTAGTTCATAGCCCATATATGGAGTTCCGCGTTACATAACTTACGGTAAATGGCCCGCCTGGCTGAC
CGCCCAACGACCCCCGCCCATTGACGTCAATAATGACGTATGTTCCCATAGTAACGCCAATAGGGACTTT
CCATTGACGTCAATGGGTGGAGTATTTACGGTAAACTGCCCACTTGGCAGTACATCAAGTGTATCATATG
CCAAGTACGCCCCCTATTGACGTCAATGACGGTAAATGGCCCGCCTGGCATTATGCCCAGTACATGACCT
TATGGGACTTTCCTACTTGGCAGTACATCTACGTATTAGTCATCGCTATTACCATGGTCGAGGTGAGCCC
CACGTTCTGCTTCACTCTCCCCATCTCCCCCCCCTCCCCACCCCCAATTTTGTATTTATTTATTTTTTAA
TTATTTTGTGCAGCGATGGGGGCGGGGGGGGGGGGGGGGCGCGCCRGGGGGGGGGGGGGGGGGSGRGGGG
SGGGGCGGGGCGAGGCGGAGAGGTGCGGCGGCAGCCAATCAGAGCGGCGCGCTCCGAAAGTTTCCTTTTA
TGGCGAGGCGGCGGCGGCGGCGGCCCTATAAAAAGCGAAGCGCGCGGCGGGCGGGAGTCGCTGCGCGCTG
CCTTCGCCCCGTGCCCCGCTCCGCCGCCGCCTCGCGCCGCCCGCCCCGGCTCTGACTGACCGCGTTACTC
CCACAGGTGAGCGGGCGGGACGGCCCTTCTCCTCCGGGCTGTAATTAGCGCTTGGTTTAATGACGGCTTG
TTTCTTTTCTGTGGCTGCGTGAAAGCCTTGAGGGGCTCCGGGAGGGCCCTTTGTGCGGGGGGAGCGGCTC
GGGGGGTGCGTGCGTGTGTGTGTGCGTGGGGAGCGCCGCGTGCGGCTCCGCGCTGCCCGGCGGCTGTGAG
CGCTGCGGGCGCGGCGCGGGGCTTTGTGCGCTCCGCAGTGTGCGCGAGGGGAGCGCGGCCGGGGGCGGTG
CCCCGCGGTGCGGGGGGGGCTGCGAGGGGAACAAAGGCTGCGTGCGGGGTGTGTGCGTGGGGGGGTGAGC
AGGGGGTGTGGGCGCGTCGGTCGGGCTGCAACCCCCCCTGCACCCCCCTCCCCGAGTTGCTGAGCACGGC
CCGGCTTCGGGTGCGGGGCTCCGTACGGGGCGTGGCGCGGGGCTCGCCGTGCCGGGCGGGGGGTGGCGGC
AGGTGGGGGTGCCGGGCGGGGCGGGGCCGCCTCGGGCCGGGGAGGGCTCGGGGGAGGGGCGCGGCGGCCC
CCGGAGCGCCGGCGGCTGTCGAGGCGCGGCGAGCCGCAGCCATTGCCTTTTATGGTAATCGTGCGAGAGG
GCGCAGGGACTTCCTTTGTCCCAAATCTGTGCGGAGCCGAAATCTGGGAGGCGCCGCCGCACCCCCTCTA
GCGGGCGCGGGGCGAAGCGGTGCGGCGCCGGCAGGAAGGAAATGGGCGGGGAGGGCCTTCGTGCGTCGCC
GCGCCGCCGTCCCCTTCTCCCTCTCCAGCCTCGGGGCTGTCCGCGGGGGGACGGCTGCCTTCGGGGGGGA
CGGGGCAGGGCGGGGTTCGGCTTCTGGCGTGTGACCGGCGGCTCTAGAGCCTCTGCTAACCATGTTCATG
CCTTCTTCTTTTTCCTACAGCTCCTGGGCAACGTGCTGGTTATTGTGCTGTCTCATCATTTTGGCAAAGA
ATTCCTCGATCGACGGTATCGATAGCCACCATGGCATCCCCTATACTAGGTTATTGGAAAATTAAGGGCC
TTGTGCAACCCACTCGACTTCTTTTGGAATATCTTGAAGAAAAATATGAAGAGCATTTGTATGAGCGCGA
TGAAGGTGATAAATGGCGAAACAAAAAGTTTGAATTGGGTTTGGAGTTTCCCAATCTTCCTTATTATATT
GATGGTGATGTTAAATTAACACAGTCTATGGCCATCATACGTTATATAGCTGACAAGCACAACATGTTGG
GTGGTTGTCCAAAAGAGCGTGCAGAGATTTCAATGCTTGAAGGAGCGGTTTTGGATATTAGATACGGTGT
TTCGAGAATTGCATATAGTAAAGACTTTGAAACTCTCAAAGTTGATTTTCTTAGCAAGCTACCTGAAATG
CTGAAAATGTTCGAAGATCGTTTATGTCATAAAACATATTTAAATGGTGATCATGTAACCCATCCTGACT
TCATGTTGTATGACGCTCTTGATGTTGTTTTATACATGGACCCAATGTGCCTGGATGCGTTCCCAAAATT
AGTTTGTTTTAAAAAACGTATTGAAGCTATCCCACAAATTGATAAGTACTTGAAATCCAGCAAGTATATA
GCATGGCCTTTGCAGGGCTGGCAAGCCACGTTTGGTGGTGGCGACCATCCTCCAAAATCGGATGATTACG
ATATCCCAACGACCGAAAACCTGTATTTTCAGGGTGGTACCCACGATGTCCTGGAAACCATCTTCGTGAG
AAAAGTCGGCGCTTTTGTGAACAAGCCCATTAATCAGGTCACACTCACCTCTCTGGACATCCCTTTCGCT
ATGTTTGCACCAAAGAACCTCGAGCTGGAAGACACTGATCCCATGGTGAATCCTCCAGACTCACCCGAGA
CAGAAAGTCCTCTCCAGGGCAGTCTGCACAGCGATGGAAGCTCCGGTGGCTCTTCAGGCAACACACATGA
CGATTTCGTCATGATTGACTTCAAACCCGCTTTTTCCAAGGACGATATCCTCCCTTGACTCGAGGAATTC
ACTCCTCAGGTGCAGGCTGCCTATCAGAAGGTGGTGGCTGGTGTGGCCAATGCCCTGGCTCACAAATACC
ACTGAGATCTTTTTCCCTCTGCCAAAAATTATGGGGACATCATGAAGCCCCTTGAGCATCTGACTTCTGG
CTAATAAAGGAAATTTATTTTCATTGCAATAGTGTGTTGGAATTTTTTGTGTCTCTCACTCGGAAGGACA
TATGGGAGGGCAAATCATTTAAAACATCAGAATGAGTATTTGGTTTAGAGTTTGGCAACATATGCCCATA
TGCTGGCTGCCATGAACAAAGGTTGGCTATAAAGAGGTCATCAGTATATGAAACAGCCCCCTGCTGTCCA
TTCCTTATTCCATAGAAAAGCCTTGACTTGAGGTTAGATTTTTTTTATATTTTGTTTTGTGTTATTTTTT
TCTTTAACATCCCTAAAATTTTCCTTACATGTTTTACTAGCCAGATTTTTCCTCCTCTCCTGACTACTCC
CAGTCATAGCTGTCCCTCTTCTCTTATGGAGATCCCTCGACCTGCAGCCCAAGCTTGGCGTAATCATGGT
CATAGCTGTTTCCTGTGTGAAATTGTTATCCGCTCACAATTCCACACAACATACGAGCCGGAAGCATAAA
GTGTAAAGCCTGGGGTGCCTAATGAGTGAGCTAACTCACATTAATTGCGTTGCGCTCACTGCCCGCTTTC
CAGTCGGGAAACCTGTCGTGCCAGCGGATCCGCATCTCAATTAGTCAGCAACCATAGTCCCGCCCCTAAC
TCCGCCCATCCCGCCCCTAACTCCGCCCAGTTCCGCCCATTCTCCGCCCCATGGCTGACTAATTTTTTTT
ATTTATGCAGAGGCCGAGGCCGCCTCGGCCTCTGAGCTATTCCAGAAGTAGTGAGGAGGCTTTTTTGGAG
GCCTAGGCTTTTGCAAAAAGCTAACTTGTTTATTGCAGCTTATAATGGTTACAAATAAAGCAATAGCATC
ACAAATTTCACAAATAAAGCATTTTTTTCACTGCATTCTAGTTGTGGTTTGTCCAAACTCATCAATGTAT
CTTATCATGTCTGGATCCGCTGCATTAATGAATCGGCCAACGCGCGGGGAGAGGCGGTTTGCGTATTGGG
CGCTCTTCCGCTTCCTCGCTCACTGACTCGCTGCGCTCGGTCGTTCGGCTGCGGCGAGCGGTATCAGCTC
ACTCAAAGGCGGTAATACGGTTATCCACAGAATCAGGGGATAACGCAGGAAAGAACATGTGAGCAAAAGG
CCAGCAAAAGGCCAGGAACCGTAAAAAGGCCGCGTTGCTGGCGTTTTTCCATAGGCTCCGCCCCCCTGAC
GAGCATCACAAAAATCGACGCTCAAGTCAGAGGTGGCGAAACCCGACAGGACTATAAAGATACCAGGCGT
TTCCCCCTGGAAGCTCCCTCGTGCGCTCTCCTGTTCCGACCCTGCCGCTTACCGGATACCTGTCCGCCTT
TCTCCCTTCGGGAAGCGTGGCGCTTTCTCATAGCTCACGCTGTAGGTATCTCAGTTCGGTGTAGGTCGTT
CGCTCCAAGCTGGGCTGTGTGCACGAACCCCCCGTTCAGCCCGACCGCTGCGCCTTATCCGGTAACTATC
GTCTTGAGTCCAACCCGGTAAGACACGACTTATCGCCACTGGCAGCAGCCACTGGTAACAGGATTAGCAG
AGCGAGGTATGTAGGCGGTGCTACAGAGTTCTTGAAGTGGTGGCCTAACTACGGCTACACTAGAAGAACA
GTATTTGGTATCTGCGCTCTGCTGAAGCCAGTTACCTTCGGAAAAAGAGTTGGTAGCTCTTGATCCGGCA
AACAAACCACCGCTGGTAGCGGTGGTTTTTTTGTTTGCAAGCAGCAGATTACGCGCAGAAAAAAAGGATC
TCAAGAAGATCCTTTGATCTTTTCTACGGGGTCTGACGCTCAGTGGAACGAAAACTCACGTTAAGGGATT
TTGGTCATGAGATTATCAAAAAGGATCTTCACCTAGATCCTTTTAAATTAAAAATGAAGTTTTAAATCAA
TCTAAAGTATATATGAGTAAACTTGGTCTGACAGTTACCAATGCTTAATCAGTGAGGCACCTATCTCAGC
GATCTGTCTATTTCGTTCATCCATAGTTGCCTGACTCCCCGTCGTGTAGATAACTACGATACGGGAGGGC
TTACCATCTGGCCCCAGTGCTGCAATGATACCGCGAGACCCACGCTCACCGGCTCCAGATTTATCAGCAA
TAAACCAGCCAGCCGGAAGGGCCGAGCGCAGAAGTGGTCCTGCAACTTTATCCGCCTCCATCCAGTCTAT
TAATTGTTGCCGGGAAGCTAGAGTAAGTAGTTCGCCAGTTAATAGTTTGCGCAACGTTGTTGCCATTGCT
ACAGGCATCGTGGTGTCACGCTCGTCGTTTGGTATGGCTTCATTCAGCTCCGGTTCCCAACGATCAAGGC
GAGTTACATGATCCCCCATGTTGTGCAAAAAAGCGGTTAGCTCCTTCGGTCCTCCGATCGTTGTCAGAAG
TAAGTTGGCCGCAGTGTTATCACTCATGGTTATGGCAGCACTGCATAATTCTCTTACTGTCATGCCATCC
GTAAGATGCTTTTCTGTGACTGGTGAGTACTCAACCAAGTCATTCTGAGAATAGTGTATGCGGCGACCGA
GTTGCTCTTGCCCGGCGTCAATACGGGATAATACCGCGCCACATAGCAGAACTTTAAAAGTGCTCATCAT
TGGAAAACGTTCTTCGGGGCGAAAACTCTCAAGGATCTTACCGCTGTTGAGATCCAGTTCGATGTAACCC
ACTCGTGCACCCAACTGATCTTCAGCATCTTTTACTTTCACCAGCGTTTCTGGGTGAGCAAAAACAGGAA
GGCAAAATGCCGCAAAAAAGGGAATAAGGGCGACACGGAAATGTTGAATACTCATACTCTTCCTTTTTCA
ATATTATTGAAGCATTTATCAGGG
