>Addgene plasmid #203553 | pCAG-GST-ATG13 (363-460) | depositor partial sequence | sequence record 394694 | GST-TEVsite (ClaI/KpnI)
ATGGCATCCCCTATACTAGGTTATTGGAAAATTAAGGGCCTTGTGCAACCCACTCGACTTCTTTTGGAAT
ATCTTGAAGAAAAATATGAAGAGCATTTGTATGAGCGCGATGAAGGTGATAAATGGCGAAACAAAAAGTT
TGAATTGGGTTTGGAGTTTCCCAATCTTCCTTATTATATTGATGGTGATGTTAAATTAACACAGTCTATG
GCCATCATACGTTATATAGCTGACAAGCACAACATGTTGGGTGGTTGTCCAAAAGAGCGTGCAGAGATTT
CAATGCTTGAAGGAGCGGTTTTGGATATTAGATACGGTGTTTCGAGAATTGCATATAGTAAAGACTTTGA
AACTCTCAAAGTTGATTTTCTTAGCAAGCTACCTGAAATGCTGAAAATGTTCGAAGATCGTTTATGTCAT
AAAACATATTTAAATGGTGATCATGTAACCCATCCTGACTTCATGTTGTATGACGCTCTTGATGTTGTTT
TATACATGGACCCAATGTGCCTGGATGCGTTCCCAAAATTAGTTTGTTTTAAAAAACGTATTGAAGCTAT
CCCACAAATTGATAAGTACTTGAAATCCAGCAAGTATATAGCATGGCCTTTGCAGGGCTGGCAAGCCACG
TTTGGTGGTGGCGACCATCCTCCAAAATCGGATGATTACGATATCCCAACGACCGAAAACCTGTATTTTC
AGGGT
