>Addgene plasmid #203553 | pCAG-GST-ATG13 (363-460) | depositor partial sequence | sequence record 394695 | ATG13 (363-460) (KpnI/xhoI)
CACGATGTCCTGGAAACCATCTTCGTGAGAAAAGTCGGCGCTTTTGTGAACAAGCCCATTAATCAGGTCA
CACTCACCTCTCTGGACATCCCTTTCGCTATGTTTGCACCAAAGAACCTCGAGCTGGAAGACACTGATCC
CATGGTGAATCCTCCAGACTCACCCGAGACAGAAAGTCCTCTCCAGGGCAGTCTGCACAGCGATGGAAGC
TCCGGTGGCTCTTCAGGCAACACACATGACGATTTCGTCATGATTGACTTCAAACCCGCTTTTTCCAAGG
ACGATATCCTCCCTTGA
